>Addgene plasmid #145022 | TFORF3546 | depositor full sequence | sequence record 287180 | Full Sequence
TTAATGTAGTCTTATGCAATACTCTTGTAGTCTTGCAACATGGTAACGATGAGTTAGCAACATGCCTTAC
AAGGAGAGAAAAAGCACCGTGCATGCCGATTGGTGGAAGTAAGGTGGTACGATCGTGCCTTATTAGGAAG
GCAACAGACGGGTCTGACATGGATTGGACGAACCACTGAATTGCCGCATTGCAGAGATATTGTATTTAAG
TGCCTAGCTCGATACATAAACGGGTCTCTCTGGTTAGACCAGATCTGAGCCTGGGAGCTCTCTGGCTAAC
TAGGGAACCCACTGCTTAAGCCTCAATAAAGCTTGCCTTGAGTGCTTCAAGTAGTGTGTGCCCGTCTGTT
GTGTGACTCTGGTAACTAGAGATCCCTCAGACCCTTTTAGTCAGTGTGGAAAATCTCTAGCAGTGGCGCC
CGAACAGGGACTTGAAAGCGAAAGGGAAACCAGAGGAGCTCTCTCGACGCAGGACTCGGCTTGCTGAAGC
GCGCACGGCAAGAGGCGAGGGGCGGCGACTGGTGAGTACGCCAAAAATTTTGACTAGCGGAGGCTAGAAG
GAGAGAGATGGGTGCGAGAGCGTCAGTATTAAGCGGGGGAGAATTAGATCGCGATGGGAAAAAATTCGGT
TAAGGCCAGGGGGAAAGAAAAAATATAAATTAAAACATATAGTATGGGCAAGCAGGGAGCTAGAACGATT
CGCAGTTAATCCTGGCCTGTTAGAAACATCAGAAGGCTGTAGACAAATACTGGGACAGCTACAACCATCC
CTTCAGACAGGATCAGAAGAACTTAGATCATTATATAATACAGTAGCAACCCTCTATTGTGTGCATCAAA
GGATAGAGATAAAAGACACCAAGGAAGCTTTAGACAAGATAGAGGAAGAGCAAAACAAAAGTAAGACCAC
CGCACAGCAAGCGGCCGCTGATCTTCAGACCTGGAGGAGGAGATATGAGGGACAATTGGAGAAGTGAATT
ATATAAATATAAAGTAGTAAAAATTGAACCATTAGGAGTAGCACCCACCAAGGCAAAGAGAAGAGTGGTG
CAGAGAGAAAAAAGAGCAGTGGGAATAGGAGCTTTGTTCCTTGGGTTCTTGGGAGCAGCAGGAAGCACTA
TGGGCGCAGCGTCAATGACGCTGACGGTACAGGCCAGACAATTATTGTCTGGTATAGTGCAGCAGCAGAA
CAATTTGCTGAGGGCTATTGAGGCGCAACAGCATCTGTTGCAACTCACAGTCTGGGGCATCAAGCAGCTC
CAGGCAAGAATCCTGGCTGTGGAAAGATACCTAAAGGATCAACAGCTCCTGGGGATTTGGGGTTGCTCTG
GAAAACTCATTTGCACCACTGCTGTGCCTTGGAATGCTAGTTGGAGTAATAAATCTCTGGAACAGATTTG
GAATCACACGACCTGGATGGAGTGGGACAGAGAAATTAACAATTACACAAGCTTAATACACTCCTTAATT
GAAGAATCGCAAAACCAGCAAGAAAAGAATGAACAAGAATTATTGGAATTAGATAAATGGGCAAGTTTGT
GGAATTGGTTTAACATAACAAATTGGCTGTGGTATATAAAATTATTCATAATGATAGTAGGAGGCTTGGT
AGGTTTAAGAATAGTTTTTGCTGTACTTTCTATAGTGAATAGAGTTAGGCAGGGATATTCACCATTATCG
TTTCAGACCCACCTCCCAACCCCGAGGGGACCCATGCATTGCATCTCAATTAGTCAGCAACCAGGTGTGG
AAAGTCCCCAGGCTCCCCAGCAGGCAGAAGTATGCAAAGCATGCGTCTCAATTAGTCAGCAACCATAGTC
CCGCCCCTAACTCCGCCCATCCCGCCCCTAACTCCGCCCAGTTCCGCCCATTCTCCGCCCCATGGCTGAC
TAATTTTTTTTATTTATGCAGAGGCCGAGGCCGCCTCGGCCTCTGAGCTATTCCAGAAGTAGTGAGGAGG
CTTTTTTGGAGGCCTAGGCTTTTGCAAAAAGCTTTCTAGAGGTACCACCGGAGCTTACCATGACCGAGTA
CAAGCCCACGGTGCGCCTCGCCACCCGCGACGACGTCCCCAGGGCCGTACGCACCCTCGCCGCCGCGTTC
GCCGACTACCCCGCCACGCGCCACACCGTCGATCCGGACCGCCACATCGAGCGGGTCACCGAGCTGCAAG
AACTCTTCCTCACGCGCGTCGGGCTCGACATCGGCAAGGTGTGGGTCGCGGACGACGGCGCCGCCGTGGC
GGTCTGGACCACGCCGGAGAGCGTCGAAGCGGGGGCGGTGTTCGCCGAGATCGGCCCGCGCATGGCCGAG
TTGAGCGGTTCCCGGCTGGCCGCGCAGCAACAGATGGAAGGCCTCCTGGCGCCGCACCGGCCCAAGGAGC
CCGCGTGGTTCCTGGCCACCGTCGGCGTCTCGCCCGACCACCAGGGCAAGGGTCTGGGCAGCGCCGTCGT
GCTCCCCGGAGTGGAGGCGGCCGAGCGCGCCGGGGTGCCCGCCTTCCTGGAGACCTCCGCGCCCCGCAAC
CTCCCCTTCTACGAGCGGCTCGGCTTCACCGTCACCGCCGACGTCGAGGTGCCCGAAGGACCGCGCACCT
GGTGCATGACCCGCAAGCCCGGTGCCAGTTAACGAATTCTAGATCTTGAGACAAATGGCAGTATTCATCC
ACAATTTTAAAAGAAAAGGGGGGATTGGGGGGTACAGTGCAGGGGAAAGAATAGTAGACATAATAGCAAC
AGACATACAAACTAAAGAATTACAAAAACAAATTACAAAAATTCAAAATTTTCGGGTTTATTACAGGGAC
AGCAGAGATCCACTTTGGCGCCGGCTCGAGGCCTGCAGGTGCAAAGATGGATAAAGTTTTAAACAGAGAG
GAATCTTTGCAGCTAATGGACCTTCTAGGTCTTGAAAGGAGTGGGAATTGGCTCCGGTGCCCGTCAGTGG
GCAGAGCGCACATCGCCCACAGTCCCCGAGAAGTTGGGGGGAGGGGTCGGCAATTGAACCGGTGCCTAGA
GAAGGTGGCGCGGGGTAAACTGGGAAAGTGATGTCGTGTACTGGCTCCGCCTTTTTCCCGAGGGTGGGGG
AGAACCGTATATAAGTGCAGTAGTCGCCGTGAACGTTCTTTTTCGCAACGGGTTTGCCGCCAGAACACAG
GTAAGTGCCGTGTGTGGTTCCCGCGGGCCTGGCCTCTTTACGGGTTATGGCCCTTGCGTGCCTTGAATTA
CTTCCACCTGGCTGCAGTACGTGATTCTTGATCCCGAGCTTCGGGTTGGAAGTGGGTGGGAGAGTTCGAG
GCCTTGCGCTTAAGGAGCCCCTTCGCCTCGTGCTTGAGTTGAGGCCTGGCCTGGGCGCTGGGGCCGCCGC
GTGCGAATCTGGTGGCACCTTCGCGCCTGTCTCGCTGCTTTCGATAAGTCTCTAGCCATTTAAAATTTTT
GATGACCTGCTGCGACGCTTTTTTTCTGGCAAGATAGTCTTGTAAATGCGGGCCAAGATCTGCACACTGG
TATTTCGGTTTTTGGGGCCGCGGGCGGCGACGGGGCCCGTGCGTCCCAGCGCACATGTTCGGCGAGGCGG
GGCCTGCGAGCGCGGCCACCGAGAATCGGACGGGGGTAGTCTCAAGCTGGCCGGCCTGCTCTGGTGCCTG
GCCTCGCGCCGCCGTGTATCGCCCCGCCCTGGGCGGCAAGGCTGGCCCGGTCGGCACCAGTTGCGTGAGC
GGAAAGATGGCCGCTTCCCGGCCCTGCTGCAGGGAGCTCAAAATGGAGGACGCGGCGCTCGGGAGAGCGG
GCGGGTGAGTCACCCACACAAAGGAAAAGGGCCTTTCCGTCCTCAGCCGTCGCTTCATGTGACTCCACGG
AGTACCGGGCGCCGTCCAGGCACCTCGATTAGTTCTCGAGCTTTTGGAGTACGTCGTCTTTAGGTTGGGG
GGAGGGGTTTTATGCGATGGAGTTTCCCCACACTGAGTGGGTGGAGACTGAAGTTAGGCCAGCTTGGCAC
TTGATGTAATTCTCCTTGGAATTTGCCCTTTTTGAGTTTGGATCTTGGTTCATTCTCAAGCCTCAGACAG
TGGTTCAAAGTTTTTTTCTTCCATTTCAGGTGTCGTGAGGCTAGCATCGATTGATCAACAAGTTTGTACA
AAAAAGTGGGCATGGATCTGGTGAAGAATCATCTGATGTATGCTGTGAGAGAGGAGGTGGAGATCCTGAA
GGAGCAGATCCGAGAGCTGGTGGAGAAGAACTCCCAGCTAGAGCGTGAGAACACCCTGTTGAAGACCCTG
GCAAGCCCAGAGCAGCTGGAGAAGTTCCAGTCCTGTCTGAGCCCTGAAGAGCCAGCTCCCGAATCCCCAC
AAGTGCCCGAGGCCCCTGGTGGTTCTGCGGTCTACCCAACTTTCTTGTACAAAGTGGTTGATATCGGTAA
GCCTATCCCTAACCCTCTCCTCGGTCTCGATTCTACGTAGTAATGAACTAGTCCGTAACTTGAAAGTATT
TCGATTTCTTGGCTTTATATATCTTGTGGAAAGGACGACGCGCGATGTAGTTTTCTGCACTAACGCGTTA
AGTCGACAATCAACCTCTGGATTACAAAATTTGTGAAAGATTGACTGGTATTCTTAACTATGTTGCTCCT
TTTACGCTATGTGGATACGCTGCTTTAATGCCTTTGTATCATGCTATTGCTTCCCGTATGGCTTTCATTT
TCTCCTCCTTGTATAAATCCTGGTTGCTGTCTCTTTATGAGGAGTTGTGGCCCGTTGTCAGGCAACGTGG
CGTGGTGTGCACTGTGTTTGCTGACGCAACCCCCACTGGTTGGGGCATTGCCACCACCTGTCAGCTCCTT
TCCGGGACTTTCGCTTTCCCCCTCCCTATTGCCACGGCGGAACTCATCGCCGCCTGCCTTGCCCGCTGCT
GGACAGGGGCTCGGCTGTTGGGCACTGACAATTCCGTGGTGTTGTCGGGGAAATCATCGTCCTTTCCTTG
GCTGCTCGCCTGTGTTGCCACCTGGATTCTGCGCGGGACGTCCTTCTGCTACGTCCCTTCGGCCCTCAAT
CCAGCGGACCTTCCTTCCCGCGGCCTGCTGCCGGCTCTGCGGCCTCTTCCGCGTCTTCGCCTTCGCCCTC
AGACGAGTCGGATCTCCCTTTGGGCCGCCTCCCCGCGTCGACTTTAAGACCAATGACTTACAAGGCAGCT
GTAGATCTTAGCCACTTTTTAAAAGAAAAGGGGGGACTGGAAGGGCTAATTCACTCCCAACGAAGACAAG
ATCTGCTTTTTGCTTGTACTGGGTCTCTCTGGTTAGACCAGATCTGAGCCTGGGAGCTCTCTGGCTAACT
AGGGAACCCACTGCTTAAGCCTCAATAAAGCTTGCCTTGAGTGCTTCAAGTAGTGTGTGCCCGTCTGTTG
TGTGACTCTGGTAACTAGAGATCCCTCAGACCCTTTTAGTCAGTGTGGAAAATCTCTAGCAGTACGTATA
GTAGTTCATGTCATCTTATTATTCAGTATTTATAACTTGCAAAGAAATGAATATCAGAGAGTGAGAGGAA
CTTGTTTATTGCAGCTTATAATGGTTACAAATAAAGCAATAGCATCACAAATTTCACAAATAAAGCATTT
TTTTCACTGCATTCTAGTTGTGGTTTGTCCAAACTCATCAATGTATCTTATCATGTCTGGCTCTAGCTAT
CCCGCCCCTAACTCCGCCCATCCCGCCCCTAACTCCGCCCAGTTCCGCCCATTCTCCGCCCCATGGCTGA
CTAATTTTTTTTATTTATGCAGAGGCCGAGGCCGCCTCGGCCTCTGAGCTATTCCAGAAGTAGTGAGGAG
GCTTTTTTGGAGGCCTAGGGACGTACCCAATTCGCCCTATAGTGAGTCGTATTACGCGCGCTCACTGGCC
GTCGTTTTACAACGTCGTGACTGGGAAAACCCTGGCGTTACCCAACTTAATCGCCTTGCAGCACATCCCC
CTTTCGCCAGCTGGCGTAATAGCGAAGAGGCCCGCACCGATCGCCCTTCCCAACAGTTGCGCAGCCTGAA
TGGCGAATGGG
[124 nt withheld, positions 6032-6155]
C
[91 nt withheld, positions 6157-6247]
A
[49 nt withheld, positions 6249-6297]
CCTTTGACGTTGGAGTCCACGTTCTTT
[37 nt withheld, positions 6325-6361]
ACCCTATCTCGGTCTATTCTTTTGATTTATAAGGGATTTTGCCGATTTCGGCCTATTGGTTAAAAAATGA
GCTGATTTAACAAAAATTTAACGCGAATTTTAACAAAATATTAACGCTTACAATTTAGGTGGCACTTTTC
GGGGAAATGTGCGCGGAACCCCTATTTGTTTATTTTTCTAAATACATTCAAATATGTATCCGCTCATGAG
ACAATAACCCTGATAAATGCTTCAATAATATTGAAAAAGGAAGAGTATGAGTATTCAACATTTCCGTGTC
GCCCTTATTCCCTTTTTTGCGGCATTTTGCCTTCCTGTTTTTGCTCACCCAGAAACGCTGGTGAAAGTAA
AAGATGCTGAAGATCAGTTGGGTGCACGAGTGGGTTACATCGAACTGGATCTCAACAGCGGTAAGATCCT
TGAGAGTTTTCGCCCCGAAGAACGTTTTCCAATGATGAGCACTTTTAAAGTTCTGCTATGTGGCGCGGTA
TTATCCCGTATTGACGCCGGGCAAGAGCAACTCGGTCGCCGCATACACTATTCTCAGAATGACTTGGTTG
AGTACTCACCAGTCACAGAAAAGCATCTTACGGATGGCATGACAGTAAGAGAATTATGCAGTGCTGCCAT
AACCATGAGTGATAACACTGCGGCCAACTTACTTCTGACAACGATCGGAGGACCGAAGGAGCTAACCGCT
TTTTTGCACAACATGGGGGATCATGTAACTCGCCTTGATCGTTGGGAACCGGAGCTGAATGAAGCCATAC
CAAACGACGAGCGTGACACCACGATGCCTGTAGCAATGGCAACAACGTTGCGCAAACTATTAACTGGCGA
ACTACTTACTCTAGCTTCCCGGCAACAATTAATAGACTGGATGGAGGCGGATAAAGTTGCAGGACCACTT
CTGCGCTCGGCCCTTCCGGCTGGCTGGTTTATTGCTGATAAATCTGGAGCCGGTGAGCGTGGGTCTCGCG
GTATCATTGCAGCACTGGGGCCAGATGGTAAGCCCTCCCGTATCGTAGTTATCTACACGACGGGGAGTCA
GGCAACTATGGATGAACGAAATAGACAGATCGCTGAGATAGGTGCCTCACTGATTAAGCATTGGTAACTG
TCAGACCAAGTTTACTCATATATACTTTAGATTGATTTAAAACTTCATTTTTAATTTAAAAGGATCTAGG
TGAAGATCCTTTTTGATAATCTCATGACCAAAATCCCTTAACGTGAGTTTTCGTTCCACTGAGCGTCAGA
CCCCGTAGAAAAGATCAAAGGATCTTCTTGAGATCCTTTTTTTCTGCGCGTAATCTGCTGCTTGCAAACA
AAAAAACCACCGCTACCAGCGGTGGTTTGTTTGCCGGATCAAGAGCTACCAACTCTTTTTCCGAAGGTAA
CTGGCTTCAGCAGAGCGCAGATACCAAATACTGTTCTTCTAGTGTAGCCGTAGTTAGGCCACCACTTCAA
GAACTCTGTAGCACCGCCTACATACCTCGCTCTGCTAATCCTGTTACCAGTGGCTGCTGCCAGTGGCGAT
AAGTCGTGTCTTACCGGGTTGGACTCAAGACGATAGTTACCGGATAAGGCGCAGCGGTCGGGCTGAACGG
GGGGTTCGTGCACACAGCCCAGCTTGGAGCGAACGACCTACACCGAACTGAGATACCTACAGCGTGAGCT
ATGAGAAAGCGCCACGCTTCCCGAAGGGAGAAAGGCGGACAGGTATCCGGTAAGCGGCAGGGTCGGAACA
GGAGAGCGCACGAGGGAGCTTCCAGGGGGAAACGCCTGGTATCTTTATAGTCCTGTCGGGTTTCGCCACC
TCTGACTTGAGCGTCGATTTTTGTGATGCTCGTCAGGGGGGCGGAGCCTATGGAAAAACGCCAGCAACGC
GGCCTTTTTACGGTTCCTGGCCTTTTGCTGGCCTTTTGCTCACATGTTCTTTCCTGCGTTATCCCCTGAT
TCTGTGGATAACCGTATTACCGCCTTTGAGTGAGCTGATACCGCTCGCCGCAGCCGAACGACCGAGCGCA
GCGAGTCAGTGAGCGAGGAAGCGGAAGAGCGCCCAATACGCAAACCGCCTCTCCCCGCGCGTTGGCCGAT
TCATTAATGCAGCTGGCACGACAGGTTTCCCGACTGGAAAGCGGGCAGTGAGCGCAACGCAATTAATGTG
AGTTAGCTCACTCATTAGGCACCCCAGGCTTTACACTTTATGCTTCCGGCTCGTATGTTGTGTGGAATTG
TGAGCGGATAACAATTTCACACAGGAAACAGCTATGACCATGATTACGCCAAGCGCGCAATTAACCCTCA
CTAAAGGGAACAAAAGCTGGAGCTGCAAGC
Features (pLannotate 1.2.2; 34 found; start..end, strand, type, name):
      5..231     +  promoter       RSV promoter: Rous sarcoma virus enhancer/promoter
    232..412     +  LTR            5' LTR (truncated): truncated 5' long terminal repeat (LTR) from HIV-1
    459..584     +  misc_feature   HIV-1 Ψ: packaging signal of human immunodeficiency virus type 1
    568..931     +  CDS            HIV-1 gag (fragment): gag protein from human immunodeficiency virus 1; gag
   1077..1310    +  misc_feature   RRE: The Rev response element (RRE) of HIV-1 allows for Rev-dependent mRNA export from the nucleus to the cytoplasm.
   1687..1713    +  CDS            Rev (fragment): human immunodeficiency virus 1 (HIV-1) Rev protein; rev; enhances nuclear export of unspliced and incompletely spliced viral mRNAs
   1720..1743    +  promoter       SV40 promoter (fragment): SV40 early promoter
   1744..1815    +  promoter       SV40 promoter (fragment): SV40 enhancer and early promoter
   1839..1974    +  rep_origin     SV40 ori: SV40 origin of replication
   2020..2616    +  CDS            PuroR (fragment): puromycin N-acetyltransferase; pac from Streptomyces; confers resistance to puromycin
   2665..2782    +  misc_feature   cPPT/CTS: central polypurine tract and central termination sequence of HIV-1
   2847..2913    +  CDS            small t antigen (fragment): SV40 (simian virus 40) small t antigen
   2920..4098    +  promoter       EF-1α promoter: strong constitutive promoter for human elongation factor EF-1α
   4119..4136    +  protein_bind   attB1 (fragment): mutant version of attB; core recombination site for the Gateway® BP reaction BP Clonase™
   4142..4372    +  CDS            TSC22D3: T22D3_PIG - Also known as DSIPI, GILZ. Experimental evidence at protein level: Swiss-Prot protein existence level 1. Protects T-cells from IL2 deprivation-induced apoptosis through the inhibition of FOXO3A transcriptional activity that leads to the down-regulation of the pro-apoptotic factor BCL2L11. In macrophages, plays a role in the anti-inflammatory and immunosuppressive effects of glucocorticoids and IL10. In T-cells, inhibits anti-CD3-induced NFKB1 nuclear translocation. In vitro, suppresses AP1 and NFKB1 DNA-binding activities. Inhibits myogenic differentiation and mediates anti-myogeni
   4374..4398    -  protein_bind   attB2: mutant version of attB; recombination site for the Gateway® BP reaction BP Clonase™
   4406..4447    +  CDS            V5 tag: epitope tag from simian virus 5
   4463..4516    +  promoter       U6 promoter (fragment): RNA polymerase III promoter for human U6 snRNA
   4558..5146    +  misc_feature   WPRE: woodchuck hepatitis virus posttranscriptional regulatory element
   5197..5216    +  misc_feature   cPPT/CTS (fragment): central polypurine tract and central termination sequence of HIV-1
   5218..5451    +  LTR            3' LTR (ΔU3): self-inactivating 3' long terminal repeat (LTR) from HIV-1
   5529..5650    +  polyA_signal   SV40 poly(A) signal: SV40 polyadenylation signal
   5690..5825    +  rep_origin     SV40 ori: SV40 origin of replication
   5846..5864    -  promoter       T7 promoter: promoter for bacteriophage T7 RNA polymerase
   5872..6027    +  CDS            lacZα (fragment): LacZα fragment of β-galactosidase; lacZ fragment
   6032..6460    +  rep_origin     f1 ori (sequence partly withheld): f1 bacteriophage origin of replication; arrow indicates direction of (+) strand synthesis
   6513..6617    +  promoter       AmpR promoter: bla
   6618..7478    +  CDS            AmpR: β-lactamase; bla; confers resistance to ampicillin, carbenicillin, and related antibiotics
   7649..8237    +  rep_origin     ori: high-copy-number ColE1/pMB1/pBR322/pUC origin of replication
   8420..8512    +  CDS            lacI (fragment): lac repressor; lacI; The lac repressor binds to the lac operator to inhibit transcription in E. coli. This inhibition can be relieved by adding lactose or isopropyl-β-D-thiogalactopyranoside (IPTG).
   8525..8546    +  protein_bind   CAP binding site: CAP binding activates transcription in the presence of cAMP. E. coli catabolite activator protein
   8561..8591    +  promoter       lac promoter: promoter for the E. coli lac operon
   8599..8615    +  protein_bind   lac operator: The lac repressor binds to the lac operator to inhibit transcription in E. coli. This inhibition can be relieved by adding lactose or isopropyl-β-D-thiogalactopyranoside (IPTG). lac repressor encoded by lacI
   8660..8678    +  promoter       T3 promoter: promoter for bacteriophage T3 RNA polymerase
