[The description below was written by a language model from this plasmid's Addgene catalogue record and pLannotate feature annotations shown in this document.]
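Description:
TFORF3546 is a lentiviral mammalian expression plasmid built on the pLX_TRC317 backbone and carrying the human TSC22D3 open reading frame (also known as GILZ or DSIPI). It belongs to a barcoded transcription factor ORF collection. It is propagated in E. coli through a high-copy ColE1/pUC-type origin with ampicillin resistance, and an f1 origin is also present. The depositor notes that the plasmid can recombine, a common issue with LTR-containing vectors. The transfer cassette has a third-generation layout. An RSV promoter drives a truncated HIV-1 5' LTR, followed by the Ψ packaging signal with a gag fragment, the RRE for Rev-dependent export of the genomic RNA, a cPPT/CTS, a WPRE to enhance transcript expression, and a self-inactivating ΔU3 3' LTR. An SV40 polyadenylation signal lies downstream.

Two expression units lie between the LTRs. An SV40 early promoter drives puromycin N-acetyltransferase for selection of transduced cells, and the EF-1α promoter drives the TSC22D3 ORF. The ORF was introduced by Gateway cloning and is flanked by attB1 and attB2 sites, with a C-terminal V5 epitope tag read through from attB2 for detection. The annotated TSC22D3 match covers only about 230 nt, based on homology to a pig protein entry, which is shorter than the 437 bp catalogue insert size. The unique 24-bp barcode named in the stated purpose is not annotated in the feature table, so its position is not given. A short U6 promoter fragment annotated between the V5 tag and the WPRE has no function assigned in the record. The construct is intended for constitutive overexpression of this factor, alone or in pooled screens in which barcode readout identifies the ORF in each cell, as in directed differentiation studies.
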