Addgene plasmid #145022: TFORF3546
Purpose: Lentiviral vector for overexpressing transcription factor ORFs with unique 24-bp barcodes. Barcodes facilitate identification of transcription factors in pooled screens.
Depositing lab: Feng Zhang. Depositing organization: Broad Institute. Publication: A transcription factor atlas of directed differentiation. Joung J, Ma S, Tay T, Geiger-Schuller KR, Kirchgatterer PC, Verdine VK, Guo B, Arias-Garcia MA, Allen WE, Singh A, Kuksenko O, Abudayyeh OO, Gootenberg JS, Fu Z, Macrae RK, Buenrostro JD, Regev A, Zhang F. Cell. 2023 Jan 5;186(1):209-229.e26. doi: 10.1016/j.cell.2022.11.026. PubMed 36608654.
Backbone
  Vector backbone: pLX_TRC317
  Backbone manufacturer: Broad Institute Genetic Perturbation Platform
  Backbone size w/o insert (bp): 8264
  Vector type: Mammalian Expression, Lentiviral
  Selectable markers: Puromycin
Growth in bacteria
  Bacterial resistance: Ampicillin, 100 μg/mL
  Growth temperature: 37°C
  Growth strain: NEB Stable
  Copy number: High Copy
Gene/Insert
  Gene/Insert name: TSC22D3
  Species: H. sapiens (human)
  Insert size (bp): 437
  Entrez Gene: TSC22D3 (a.k.a. DIP, DSIPI, GILZ, TSC-22R)
  Promoter: EF1a
  Tag / fusion protein: V5 (C terminal on insert)
  Cloning method: Gateway Cloning
  Sequencing primers: 5′ GGGTGGAGACTGAAGTTAGGCCAG; 3′ CACATAGCGTAAAAGGAGCAACATAG
Resource information
  A portion of this plasmid was derived from a plasmid made by: Broad Institute Genetic Perturbation Platform
Terms and licenses: Academic/Nonprofit Terms; Industry Terms: Not Available to Industry
Depositor comments: NM_001015881.1 Please test multiple small colonies in case of plasmid recombination. To make this collection available in a timely manner, a portion of this collection was not fully sequenced by Addgene. If an Addgene verified full plasmid sequence is not available, please contact us prior to placing an order to request the full sequence.
How to cite: TFORF3546 was a gift from Feng Zhang (Addgene plasmid # 145022 ; http://n2t.net/addgene:145022 ; RRID:Addgene_145022)
