>Addgene plasmid #145022 | TFORF3546 | depositor partial sequence | sequence record 287181 | Insert
ATCGATTGATCAACAAGTTTGTACAAAAAAGTGGGCATGGATCTGGTGAAGAATCATCTGATGTATGCTG
TGAGAGAGGAGGTGGAGATCCTGAAGGAGCAGATCCGAGAGCTGGTGGAGAAGAACTCCCAGCTAGAGCG
TGAGAACACCCTGTTGAAGACCCTGGCAAGCCCAGAGCAGCTGGAGAAGTTCCAGTCCTGTCTGAGCCCT
GAAGAGCCAGCTCCCGAATCCCCACAAGTGCCCGAGGCCCCTGGTGGTTCTGCGGTCTACCCAACTTTCT
TGTACAAAGTGGTTGATATCGGTAAGCCTATCCCTAACCCTCTCCTCGGTCTCGATTCTACGTAGTAATG
AACTAGTCCGTAACTTGAAAGTATTTCGATTTCTTGGCTTTATATATCTTGTGGAAAGGACGACGCGCGA
TGTAGTTTTCTGCACTA
