>Addgene plasmid #145022 | TFORF3546 | depositor partial sequence | sequence record 287182 | Barcode
CGCGCGATGTAGTTTTCTGCACTA
