>Addgene plasmid #145022 | TFORF3546 | addgene partial sequence | sequence record 319868 | WPRE-R 5'-CATAGCGTAAAAGGAGCAACA-3'
ATTTTGTAATCCAGAGGTTGATTGTCGACTTAACGCGTTAGTGCAGAAAACTACATCGCGCGTCGTCCTT
TCCACAAGATATATAAAGCCAAGAAATCGAAATACTTTCAAGTTACGGACTAGTTCATTACTACGTAGAA
TCGAGACCGAGGAGAGGGTTAGGGATAGGCTTACCGATATCAACCACTTTGTACAAGAAAGTTGGGTAGA
CCGCAGAACCACCAGGGGCCTCGGGCACTTGTGGGGATTCGGGAGCTGGCTCTTCAGGGCTCAGACAGGA
CTGGAACTTCTCCAGCTGCTCTGGGCTTGCCAGGGTCTTCAACAGGGTGTTCTCACGCTCTAGCTGGGAG
TTCTTCTCCACCAGCTCTCGGATCTGCTCCTTCAGGATCTCCACCTCCTCTCTCACAGCATACATCAGAT
GATTCTTCACCAGATCCATGCCCACTTTTTTGTACAAACTTGTTGATCAATCGATGCTAGCCTCACGACA
CCTGAAATGGAAGAAAAAAACTTTGAACCACTGTCTGAGGCTTGAGAATGAACCAAGATCCAAACTCAAA
AAGGGCAAATTCCAAGGAGAATTACATCAAGTGCCAAGCTGGCCTAACTTCAGTCTCCACCCACTCAGTG
TGGGGAAACTCCATCGCATAAAACCCCTCCCCCCAACCTAAAGACGACGTACTCCAAAAGCTCGAGAAA
